Addgene plasmid #230295: AiP13459 - pAAV-AiE0975h-minBG-SYFP2-P2A-3XFLAG-10aa-H2B-WPRE3-BGHpA (Alias: CN3459)
Purpose: AiE0975h is an enhancer sequence, designed to drive AAV-mediated transgene expression in specific populations of brain cells
Depositing lab: Allen Institute for Brain Science & Boaz Levi. Depositing organization: Allen Institute. Publication: A suite of enhancer AAVs and transgenic mouse lines for genetic access to cortical cell types. Ben-Simon Y, Hooper M, Narayan S, Daigle TL, Dwivedi D, Way SW, Oster A, Stafford DA, Mich JK, Taormina MJ, Martinez RA, Opitz-Araya X, Roth JR, Alexander JR, Allen S, Amster A, Arbuckle J, Ayala A, Baker PM, Bakken TE, Barcelli T, Barta S, Bendrick J, Bertagnolli D, Bielstein C, Bishwakarma P, Bowlus J, Boyer G, Brouner K, Casian B, Casper T, Chakka AB, Chakrabarty R, Chance RK, Chavan S, Clark M, Colbert K, Collman F, Daniel S, Departee M, DiValentin P, Donadio N, Dotson N, Egdorf T, Fliss T, Gabitto M, Garcia J, Gary A, Gasperini M, Gloe J, Goldy J, Gore BB, Graybuck L, Greisman N, Haeseleer F, Halterman C, Haradon Z, Hastings SD, Helback O, Ho W, Hockemeyer D, Huang C, Huff S, Hunker A, Johansen N, Jones D, Juneau Z, Kalmbach B, Kannan M, Khem S, Kussick E, Kutsal R, Larsen R, Lee C, Lee AY, Leibly M, Lenz GH, Li S, Liang E, Lusk N, Madigan Z, Malloy J, Malone J, McCue R, Melchor J, Mollenkopf T, Moosman S, Morin E, Newman D, Ng L, Ngo K, Omstead V, Otto S, Oyama A, Pena N, Pham T, Phillips E, Pom CA, Potekhina L, Ransford S, Ray PL, Rette D, Reynoldson C, Rimorin C, Rocha D, Ruiz A, Sanchez REA, Sawyer L, Sedeno-Cortes A, Sevigny JP, Shapovalova N, Shepard N, Shulga L, Sigler AR, Siverts L, Soliman S, Somasundaram S, Staats B, Stewart K, Szelenyi E, Tieu M, Trader C, Tran A, van Velthoven CTJ, Walker M, Wang Y, Weed N, Wirthlin M, Wood T, Wynalda B, Yao Z, Zhou T, Ariza J, Dee N, Reding M, Ronellenfitch K, Mufti S, Sunkin SM, Smith KA, Esposito L, Waters J, Thyagarajan B, Yao S, Lein ES, Zeng H, Levi BP, Ngai J, Ting JT, Tasic B. Cell. 2025 May 16:S0092-8674(25)00513-6. doi: 10.1016/j.cell.2025.05.002. PubMed 40403729.
Backbone
  Vector backbone: pAAV2
  Vector type: AAV
Growth in bacteria
  Bacterial resistance: Ampicillin, 100 μg/mL
  Growth temperature: 37°C
  Growth strain: NEB Stable
  Copy number: High Copy
Gene/Insert
  Gene/Insert name: SYFP2-P2A-3XFLAG-10aa-H2B
  Species: Synthetic
  Promoter: minBG
  Cloning method: Gibson Cloning
Terms and licenses: Academic/Nonprofit Terms; Industry Terms: Not Available to Industry
How to cite: AiP13459 - pAAV-AiE0975h-minBG-SYFP2-P2A-3XFLAG-10aa-H2B-WPRE3-BGHpA (Alias: CN3459) was a gift from Allen Institute for Brain Science & Boaz Levi (Addgene plasmid # 230295 ; http://n2t.net/addgene:230295 ; RRID:Addgene_230295)
