[The description below was written by a language model from this plasmid's Addgene catalogue record and pLannotate feature annotations shown in this document.]
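Description:
AiP13459 - pAAV-AiE0975h-minBG-SYFP2-P2A-3XFLAG-10aa-H2B-WPRE3-BGHpA (alias CN3459) is an AAV transfer plasmid built on a pAAV2 backbone, about 5.1 kb in the sequenced record. It is maintained in bacteria as a high-copy plasmid through a ColE1/pUC-type origin and selected with ampicillin via the β-lactamase gene. An f1 phage origin and small remnants of pBR322 rop and bom sequences are also annotated in the backbone. The expression cassette is bounded by AAV2 inverted terminal repeats, which allow the intervening DNA to be replicated and packaged into recombinant AAV particles. One ITR is annotated in full, while the other is detected only as two short fragments. This may reflect the difficulty of sequencing or annotating these repeats, and the record does not settle the point.

The payload is a synthetic reporter cassette. The enhancer AiE0975h is placed upstream of a minimal beta-globin promoter (minBG), so that transcription depends largely on the enhancer's cell-type-specific activity. Neither the enhancer nor minBG is called in the automated feature table, but an unannotated gap between SYFP2 and the ITR fragments is consistent with their position. The transcript encodes the yellow fluorescent protein SYFP2, a P2A self-cleaving peptide, and then human histone H2B carrying an N-terminal 3xFLAG tag joined by a ten-residue linker. A labelled cell therefore makes a free fluorescent protein and a separate chromatin-bound, epitope-tagged nuclear marker. A shortened WPRE (WPRE3) boosts expression while saving packaging space, and a bovine growth hormone polyadenylation signal terminates the transcript. The stated purpose is to drive AAV-mediated transgene expression in specific brain cell populations. The record does not say which population AiE0975h targets.
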