Features (pLannotate 1.2.2; 16 found; start..end, strand, type, name):
    112..972     -  CDS            AmpR: β-lactamase; bla; confers resistance to ampicillin, carbenicillin, and related antibiotics
    973..1077    -  promoter       AmpR promoter: bla
   1172..1207    +  CDS            rop (fragment): Rop protein, which maintains plasmids at low copy number; rop
   1309..1358    +  misc_feature   bom (fragment): basis of mobility region from pBR322
   1359..1814    -  rep_origin     f1 ori (sequence partly withheld): f1 bacteriophage origin of replication; arrow indicates direction of (+) strand synthesis
   1833..1884    +  misc_feature   bom (fragment): basis of mobility region from pBR322
   1889..2029    -  repeat_region  AAV2 ITR: inverted terminal repeat of adeno-associated virus serotype 2 inverted
   2147..2258    -  polyA_signal   bGH poly(A) signal: bovine growth hormone polyadenylation signal
   2275..2355    -  misc_feature   WPRE (fragment): woodchuck hepatitis virus posttranscriptional regulatory element
   2361..2518    -  misc_feature   WPRE (fragment): woodchuck hepatitis virus posttranscriptional regulatory element
   2552..2929    -  CDS            H2B: human histone H2B; HIST1H2BJ
   2960..3025    -  CDS            3xFLAG: three tandem FLAG® epitope tags, followed by an enterokinase cleavage site
   3104..3820    -  CDS            SYFP2: SYFP2 is a basic (constitutively fluorescent) yellow fluorescent protein published in 2006, derived from Aequorea victoria. It is reported to be a very rapidly-maturing monomer with moderate acid sensitivity.
   4292..4319    -  repeat_region  AAV2 ITR (fragment): inverted terminal repeat of adeno-associated virus serotype 2 inverted
   4348..4375    -  repeat_region  AAV2 ITR (fragment): inverted terminal repeat of adeno-associated virus serotype 2 inverted
   4448..5036    -  rep_origin     ori: high-copy-number ColE1/pMB1/pBR322/pUC origin of replication
>Addgene plasmid #230295 | AiP13459 - pAAV-AiE0975h-minBG-SYFP2-P2A-3XFLAG-10aa-H2B-WPRE3-BGHpA (Alias: CN3459) | addgene full sequence | sequence record 470664 | Addgene NGS Result
AGGGATTTTGGTCATGAGATTATCAAAAAGGATCTTCACCTAGATCCTTTTAAATTAAAAATGAAGTTTT
AAATCAATCTAAAGTATATATGAGTAAACTTGGTCTGACAGTTACCAATGCTTAATCAGTGAGGCACCTA
TCTCAGCGATCTGTCTATTTCGTTCATCCATAGTTGCCTGACTCCCCGTCGTGTAGATAACTACGATACG
GGAGGGCTTACCATCTGGCCCCAGTGCTGCAATGATACCGCGAGACCCACGCTCACCGGCTCCAGATTTA
TCAGCAATAAACCAGCCAGCCGGAAGGGCCGAGCGCAGAAGTGGTCCTGCAACTTTATCCGCCTCCATCC
AGTCTATTAATTGTTGCCGGGAAGCTAGAGTAAGTAGTTCGCCAGTTAATAGTTTGCGCAACGTTGTTGC
CATTGCTACAGGCATCGTGGTGTCACGCTCGTCGTTTGGTATGGCTTCATTCAGCTCCGGTTCCCAACGA
TCAAGGCGAGTTACATGATCCCCCATGTTGTGCAAAAAAGCGGTTAGCTCCTTCGGTCCTCCGATCGTTG
TCAGAAGTAAGTTGGCCGCAGTGTTATCACTCATGGTTATGGCAGCACTGCATAATTCTCTTACTGTCAT
GCCATCCGTAAGATGCTTTTCTGTGACTGGTGAGTACTCAACCAAGTCATTCTGAGAATAGTGTATGCGG
CGACCGAGTTGCTCTTGCCCGGCGTCAATACGGGATAATACCGCGCCACATAGCAGAACTTTAAAAGTGC
TCATCATTGGAAAACGTTCTTCGGGGCGAAAACTCTCAAGGATCTTACCGCTGTTGAGATCCAGTTCGAT
GTAACCCACTCGTGCACCCAACTGATCTTCAGCATCTTTTACTTTCACCAGCGTTTCTGGGTGAGCAAAA
ACAGGAAGGCAAAATGCCGCAAAAAAGGGAATAAGGGCGACACGGAAATGTTGAATACTCATACTCTTCC
TTTTTCAATATTATTGAAGCATTTATCAGGGTTATTGTCTCATGAGCGGATACATATTTGAATGTATTTA
GAAAAATAAACAAATAGGGGTTCCGCGCACATTTCCCCGAAAAGTGCCACCTGACGTCTAAGAAACCATT
ATTATCATGACATTAACCTATAAAAATAGGCGTATCACGAGGCCCTTTCGTCTCGCGCGTTTCGGTGATG
ACGGTGAAAACCTCTGACACATGCAGCTCCCGGAGACGGTCACAGCTTGTCTGTAAGCGGATGCCGGGAG
CAGACAAGCCCGTCAGGGCGCGTCAGCGGGTGTTGGCGGGTGTCGGGGCTGGCTTAACTATGCGGCATCA
GAGCAGATTGTACTGAGAGTGCACCATAAAATTGTAAACGTTAATATTTTGTTAAAATTCGCGTTAAATT
TTTGTTAAATCAGCTCATTTTTTAACCAATAGACCGAAATCGGCAAAATCCCTTATAAATCAAAAGAATA
GCCCGAGATAGAGT
[37 nt withheld, positions 1485-1521]
AAAGAACGTGGACTCCAACGTCAAAGG
[141 nt withheld, positions 1549-1689]
G
[46 nt withheld, positions 1691-1736]
A
[95 nt withheld, positions 1738-1832]
TATGCGGTGTGAAATACCGCACAGATGCGTAAGGAGAAAATACCGCATCAGGCGCCCCTGCAGGCAGCTG
CGCGCTCGCTCGCTCACTGAGGCCGCCCGGGCAAAGCCCGGGCGTCGGGCGACCTTTGGTCGCCCGGCCT
CAGTGAGCGAGCGAGCGCGCAGAGAGGGAGTGGCCAACTCCATCACTAGGGGTTCCTGCGGCCGCTCGGT
CCGCACGTGAGATCTCATGCCTGCTATTGTCTTCCCAATCCTCCCCCTTGCTGTCCTGCCCCACCCCACC
CCCCAGAATAGAATGACACCTACTCAGACAATGCGATGCAATTTCCTCATTTTATTAGGAAAGGACAGTG
GGAGTGGCACCTTCCAGGGTCAAGGAAGGCACGGGGGAGGGGCAAACAACAGATGGCTGGCAACTAGAAG
GCACAGTCGAAGATCTCTCGAGCCACGGAATTGTCAGTGCCCAACAGCCGAGCCCCTGTCCAGCAGCGGG
CAAGGCAGGCGGCGATGAGTTCCGCCGTGGCAAGAACTAACCAGGATTTATACAAGGAGGAGAAAATGAA
AGCCATACGGGAAGCAATAGCATGATACAAAGGCATTAAAGCAGCGTATCCACATAGCGTAAAAGGAGCA
ACATAGTTAAGAATACCAGTCAATCTTTCACAAATTTTGTAATCCAGAGGTTGATTATGATATCGAATTC
GCGGCCGCGGCGCGCCTCATTACTTAGCGCTGGTGTACTTGGTGATGGCCTTAGTACCCTCGGACACGGC
GTGCTTGGCCAACTCCCCAGGCAGCAGCAGGCGCACGGCCGTCTGGATCTCCCGGGAGGTGATGGTCGAG
CGCTTGTTGTAATGCGCCAGGCGGGAAGCCTCTCCTGCGATGCGCTCGAAAATGTCGTTCACAAACGAAT
TCATGATGCCCATGGCCTTGGACGAAATGCCGGTGTCAGGGTGGACCTGCTTCAGAACCTTGTACACATA
GATGGAATAGCTCTCCTTGCGGCTGCGCTTGCGCTTCTTGCCGCCTTTCTTCTGCGCCTTAGTCACCGCC
TTCTTGGAGCCCTTTTTCGGGGCGGGAGCAGACTTCGCTGGCTCTGGGCCTCCGGAGCCTCCAGATCTGA
GTCCGGACTTGTCATCGTCATCCTTGTAATCGATGTCATGATCTTTATAATCTCCGTCATGGTCTTTGTA
GTCTCCACTAGCACCAGGCCCTGGATTCTCCTCTACATCCCCTGCCTGTTTCAACAGTGAGAAGTTGGTA
GCACCAGAGCCCTTGTACAGCTCGTCCATGCCGAGAGTGATCCCGGCGGCGGTCACGAACTCCAGCAGGA
CCATGTGATCGCGCTTCTCGTTGGGGTCTTTGCTCAGCTTGGACTGGTAGCTCAGGTAGTGGTTGTCGGG
CAGCAGCACGGGGCCGTCGCCGATGGGGGTGTTCTGCTGGTAGTGGTCGGCGAGCTGCACGCCGCCGTCC
TCGATGTTGTGGCGGATCTTGAAGTTGGCCTTGATGCCGTTCTTCTGCTTGTCGGCGGTGATATAGACGT
TGTGGCTGTTGTAGTTGTACTCCAGCTTGTGCCCCAGGATGTTGCCGTCCTCCTTGAAGTCGATGCCCTT
CAGCTCGATGCGGTTCACCAGGGTGTCGCCCTCGAACTTCACCTCGGCGCGGGTCTTGTAGTTGCCGTCG
TCTTTGAAGAAGATGGTGCGCTCCTGGACGTAGCCTTCGGGCATGGCGGACTTGAAGAAGTCGTGCTGCT
TCATGTGGTCGGGGTAGCGGGCGAAGCACTGCACGCCGTAGCCCAGGGTGGTCACGAGGGTGGGCCAGGG
CACGGGCAGCTTGCCGGTGGTGCAGATCAGCTTCAGGGTCAGCTTGCCGTAGGTGGCATCGCCCTCGCCC
TCGCCGGACACGCTGAACTTGTGGCCGTTGACATCGCCGTCCAGCTCGACCAGGATGGGCACCACCCCGG
TGAACAGCTCCTCGCCCTTGGAGACCATGGTGGCGACCGGTAGCGCTAGCTTCGAAAGATCTGGATCCCA
GAAGCAAATGTAAGCAATAGATGGCTCTGCCCTGACTTTTATGCCCAGCCCGAGCTCAAGAAAGGCCTCC
AATCTCCCACTCAAACTTTAACCACGTATTTTCAGGAGATCCTCAGAGAGTCTCACAGCCATCCCAAAAG
TGCCACGGCATGTTCTTCCACTCCAGGCTCTGTCCCTTGCCAAGTCACTTTCAAAGCTGGGCCCCACCAC
TGTCTCTGTAGCTACGACAGGCTGAGAGCGACAGTAACCCTCTGTTCCCAAAGCTATAAGCCACTGAGGT
GCCAACATGAGGCTGTGCTTCCTGCAGATGCCACTGAGTTAGTTACAGGCACAGAACTGGGGAAAATCAC
TTCTTCCATTCAGCGCTTTTCTCACTGGGAACGCGTGCGGCCGCAGGAACCCCTAGTGATGGAGTTGGCC
ACTCCCTCTCTGCGCGCTCGCTCGCTCACTGAGGCCGGGCGACCAAAGGTCGCCCGACGCCCGGGCGGCC
TCAGTGAGCGAGCGAGCGCGCAGCTGCCTGCAGGACATGTGAGCAAAAGGCCAGCAAAAGGCCAGGAACC
GTAAAAAGGCCGCGTTGCTGGCGTTTTTCCATAGGCTCCGCCCCCCTGACGAGCATCACAAAAATCGACG
CTCAAGTCAGAGGTGGCGAAACCCGACAGGACTATAAAGATACCAGGCGTTTCCCCCTGGAAGCTCCCTC
GTGCGCTCTCCTGTTCCGACCCTGCCGCTTACCGGATACCTGTCCGCCTTTCTCCCTTCGGGAAGCGTGG
CGCTTTCTCATAGCTCACGCTGTAGGTATCTCAGTTCGGTGTAGGTCGTTCGCTCCAAGCTGGGCTGTGT
GCACGAACCCCCCGTTCAGCCCGACCGCTGCGCCTTATCCGGTAACTATCGTCTTGAGTCCAACCCGGTA
AGACACGACTTATCGCCACTGGCAGCAGCCACTGGTAACAGGATTAGCAGAGCGAGGTATGTAGGCGGTG
CTACAGAGTTCTTGAAGTGGTGGCCTAACTACGGCTACACTAGAAGAACAGTATTTGGTATCTGCGCTCT
GCTGAAGCCAGTTACCTTCGGAAAAAGAGTTGGTAGCTCTTGATCCGGCAAACAAACCACCGCTGGTAGC
GGTGGTTTTTTTGTTTGCAAGCAGCAGATTACGCGCAGAAAAAAAGGATCTCAAGAAGATCCTTTGATCT
TTTCTACGGGGTCTGACGCTCAGTGGAACGAAAACTCACGTTA
